Addgene plasmid #215190: Hv_HPT:pGstA+WIR1a:Gus_introns
Purpose: Evaluating guard cell specific promotors in Barley
Depositing lab: Penny Hundleby. Depositing organization: John Innes Centre. Publication: A Promoter Collection for Cell-Targeted Analysis Within the Stomatal Complex. Nguyen TH, Krasauskas J, Nguyen TB, Noureen A, Smedley M, Christie JM, Harwood W, Blatt MR, Hundleby P. Plant Direct. 2025 Feb 12;9(2):e70045. doi: 10.1002/pld3.70045. eCollection 2025 Feb. PubMed 39943924.
Backbone
  Vector backbone: pAGM8031
  Backbone manufacturer: Sylvestre Marillonnet
  Backbone size w/o insert (bp): 5201
  Total vector size (bp): 12402
  Vector type: Plant Expression, Synthetic Biology
  Selectable markers: Hygromycin
Growth in bacteria
  Bacterial resistance: Spectinomycin, 50 μg/mL
  Growth temperature: 37°C
  Growth strain: DH5alpha
  Copy number: High Copy
Gene/Insert
  Gene/Insert name: Glutathione-S-transferase1 fused with Wheat‐induced resistance1
  Species: Synthetic
  Insert size (bp): 2593
  GenBank ID: XM_044491896/ X56012 M95500 (TaWIR1)
  Promoter: TaGstA1 fused with TaWIR1
  Cloning method: Golden Gate
  Sequencing primers: 5′ GTGGTGTAAACAAATTGACGC; 3′ GGATAAACCTTTTCACGCCC
Terms and licenses: Academic/Nonprofit Terms; Industry Terms: Not Available to Industry
How to cite: Hv_HPT:pGstA+WIR1a:Gus_introns was a gift from Penny Hundleby (Addgene plasmid # 215190 ; http://n2t.net/addgene:215190 ; RRID:Addgene_215190)
