[The description below was written by a language model from this plasmid's Addgene catalogue record and pLannotate feature annotations shown in this document.]
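Description:
Hv_HPT:pGstA+WIR1a:Gus_introns is a 12.4 kb binary T-DNA vector for plant expression, assembled by Golden Gate cloning in the pAGM8031 backbone and intended for barley. The backbone carries two replication systems: a high-copy ColE1/pUC-type origin for propagation in E. coli, and the broad-host-range incP oriV with its initiator gene trfA, an arrangement typical of vectors that must also be maintained in Agrobacterium. Bacterial selection is by spectinomycin through the aadA (SmR) gene. Nopaline-type left and right border repeats delimit the region to be transferred into the plant genome.

Two transcription units lie between the borders. Nearest the left border is the plant selection cassette: a CaMV 35S promoter (with upstream CaMV sequence annotated as a fragment of a viral ORF) and the TMV Ω translational enhancer drive a hygromycin phosphotransferase gene interrupted by the castor bean cat1 intron, which limits functional expression to eukaryotic cells, followed by the CaMV polyadenylation signal. Downstream is the reporter unit, in which a synthetic wheat-derived regulatory region of about 2.6 kb, described as the TaGstA1 (glutathione-S-transferase) promoter fused to TaWIR1 sequence, sits upstream of a β-glucuronidase (GUS) gene and the NOS terminator. Most of this promoter region is unannotated in the feature table, with only a short WIR1A fragment detected. GUS is annotated in three segments separated by gaps, consistent with the introns indicated in the construct name.

The stated purpose is evaluating guard-cell-specific promoters in barley. Hygromycin selects transformed tissue, and GUS activity would reveal where the GstA1+WIR1a promoter fusion is active.
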