Features (pLannotate 1.2.2; 22 found; start..end, strand, type, name):
     38..62      +  misc_feature   RB T-DNA repeat: right border repeat from nopaline C58 T-DNA
    159..790     +  rep_origin     oriV: incP origin of replication
    893..916     +  promoter       Pc promoter (fragment): intI1 (promoter lies within the coding sequence); class 1 integron promoter
   1092..1148    +  CDS            GmR (fragment): gentamycin acetyltransferase; aacC1; confers resistance to gentamycin
   1159..1946    +  CDS            SmR (fragment): aminoglycoside adenylyltransferase (Murphy, 1985); aadA; confers resistance to spectinomycin and streptomycin
   2287..2875    +  rep_origin     ori: high-copy-number ColE1/pMB1/pBR322/pUC origin of replication
   3211..4356    +  CDS            trfA: TRFA_ECOLX - Experimental evidence at protein level: Swiss-Prot protein existence level 1. Also involved in plasmid copy number control, promoting intermolecular coupling of protein bound iterons at oriV, which inhibits replication initiation. From Escherichia coli.
   4505..4529    +  misc_feature   LB T-DNA repeat: left border repeat from nopaline C58 T-DNA
   4626..5432    +  CDS            IBMP_CAMVB (fragment): Experimental evidence at protein level: Swiss-Prot protein existence level 1. Enhances the ribosomal termination-reinitiation event leading to the translation of major open reading frames on the polycistronic viral RNAs. From Cauliflower mosaic virus (strain Bari 1) (CaMV).
   5616..5961    +  promoter       CaMV 35S promoter: strong constitutive promoter from cauliflower mosaic virus
   5913..5959    +  promoter       minimal CaMV 35S promoter: minimal 35S promoter from cauliflower mosaic virus
   5990..6043    +  misc_feature   TMV Ω: translational enhancer from the tobacco mosaic virus 5'-leader sequence (Gallie et al., 1988)
   6052..6390    +  CDS            HygR (fragment): aminoglycoside phosphotransferase from E. coli; aph(4)-Ia; confers resistance to hygromycin
   6391..6580    +  intron         cat1 intron: castor bean catalase intron, modified
   6575..7267    +  CDS            HygR (fragment): aminoglycoside phosphotransferase from E. coli confers resistance to hygromycin
   7302..7476    +  polyA_signal   CaMV poly(A) signal: cauliflower mosaic virus polyadenylation signal
   7500..7519    +  misc_feature   MCS (fragment): pBluescript multiple cloning site
   9860..9955    +  CDS            WIR1A (fragment): WIR1A_WHEAT - Protein predicted: Swiss-Prot protein existence level 4. Associated with pathogen defense. From Triticum aestivum (Wheat).
  10109..10342   +  CDS            GUS (fragment): β-glucuronidase; uidA (or gusA) from E. coli
  10424..10810   +  CDS            GUS (fragment): β-glucuronidase; uidA (or gusA) from E. coli
  10910..12109   +  CDS            GUS (fragment): β-glucuronidase; uidA (or gusA) from E. coli
  12122..12374   +  terminator     NOS terminator: nopaline synthase terminator and poly(A) signal
>Addgene plasmid #215190 | Hv_HPT:pGstA+WIR1a:Gus_introns | addgene full sequence | sequence record 468570 | Addgene NGS Result
GAGGGACACGAAGTGATCCGTTTAAACTATCAGTGTTTGACAGGATATATTGGCGGGTAAACCTAAGAGA
AAAGAGCGTTTATTAGAATAATCGGATATTTAAAAGGGCGTGAAAAGGTTTATCCGTTCGTCCATTTGTA
TGTGCCAGCCGCCTTTGCGACGCTCACCGGGCTGGTTGCCCTCGCCGCTGGGCTGGCGGCCGTCTATGGC
CCTGCAAACGCGCCAGAAACGCCGTCGAAGCCGTGTGCGAGACACCGCGGCCGCCGGCGTTGTGGATACC
TCGCGGAAAACTTGGCCCTCACTGACAGATGAGGGGCGGACGTTGACACTTGAGGGGCCGACTCACCCGG
CGCGGCGTTGACAGATGAGGGGCAGGCTCGATTTCGGCCGGCGACGTGGAGCTGGCCAGCCTCGCAAATC
GGCGAAAACGCCTGATTTTACGCGAGTTTCCCACAGATGATGTGGACAAGCCTGGGGATAAGTGCCCTGC
GGTATTGACACTTGAGGGGCGCGACTACTGACAGATGAGGGGCGCGATCCTTGACACTTGAGGGGCAGAG
TGCTGACAGATGAGGGGCGCACCTATTGACATTTGAGGGGCTGTCCACAGGCAGAAAATCCAGCATTTGC
AAGGGTTTCCGCCCGTTTTTCGGCCACCGCTAACCTGTCTTTTAACCTGCTTTTAAACCAATATTTATAA
ACCTTGTTTTTAACCAGGGCTGCGCCCTGTGCGCGTGACCGCGCACGCCGAAGGGGGGTGCCCCCCCTTC
TCGAACCCTCCCGGCCCGCTAACGCGGGCCTCCCATCCCCCCAGGGGCTGCGCCCCTCGGCCGCGAACGG
CCTCACCCCAAAAATGGCAGCGCTGGCCAATTCCCGAGGCACGAACCCAGTGGACATAAGCCTGTTCGGT
TCGTAAGCTGTAATGCAAGTAGCGTATGCGCTCACGCAACTGGTCCAGAACCTTGACCGAACGCAGCGGT
GGTAACGGCGCAGTGGCGGTTTTCATGGCTTGTTATGACTGTTTTTTTGGGGTACAGTCTATGCCTCGGG
CATCCAAGCAGCAAGCGCGTTACGCCGTGGGTCGATGTTTGATGTTATGGAGCAGCAACGATGTTACGCA
GCAGGGCAGTCGCCCTAAAACAAAGTTAAACATCATGGGGGAAGCGGTGATCGCCGAAGTATCGACTCAA
CTATCAGAGGTAGTTGGCGTCATCGAGCGCCATCTCGAACCGACGTTGCTGGCCGTACATTTGTACGGCT
CCGCAGTGGATGGCGGCCTGAAGCCACACAGCGATATTGATTTGCTGGTTACGGTGACCGTAAGGCTTGA
TGAAACAACGCGGCGAGCTTTGATCAACGACCTTTTGGAAACTTCGGCTTCCCCTGGAGAGAGCGAGATT
CTCCGCGCTGTAGAAGTCACCATTGTTGTGCACGACGACATCATTCCGTGGCGTTATCCAGCTAAGCGCG
AACTGCAATTTGGAGAATGGCAGCGCAATGACATTCTTGCAGGTATCTTCGAGCCAGCCACGATCGACAT
TGATCTGGCTATCTTGCTGACAAAAGCAAGAGAACATAGCGTTGCCTTGGTAGGTCCAGCGGCGGAGGAA
CTCTTTGATCCGGTTCCTGAACAGGATCTATTTGAGGCGCTAAATGAAACCTTAACGCTATGGAACTCGC
CGCCCGACTGGGCTGGCGATGAGCGAAATGTAGTGCTTACGTTGTCCCGCATTTGGTACAGCGCAGTAAC
CGGCAAAATCGCGCCGAAGGATGTCGCTGCCGACTGGGCAATGGAGCGCCTGCCGGCCCAGTATCAGCCC
GTCATACTTGAAGCTAGACAGGCTTATCTTGGACAAGAAGAAGATCGCTTGGCCTCGCGCGCAGATCAGT
TGGAAGAATTTGTCCATTACGTGAAAGGCGAGATCACCAAGGTAGTCGGCAAATAATGTCTAGCTAGAAA
TTCGTTCAAGCCGACGCCGCTTCGCGGCGCGGCTTAACTCAAGCGTTAGATGCACTAAGCACATAATTGC
TCACAGCCAAACTATCAGGTCAAGTCTGCTTTTATTATTTTTAAGCGTGCATAATAAGCCCTACACAAAT
TGGGAGATATATCATGCTGTCAGACCAAGTTTACTCATATATACTTTAGATTGATTTAAAACTTCATTTT
TAATTTAAAAGGATCTAGGTGAAGATCCTTTTTGATAATCTCATGACCAAAATCCCTTAACGTGAGTTTT
CGTTCCACTGAGCGTCAGACCCCGTAGAAAAGATCAAAGGATCTTCTTGAGATCCTTTTTTTCTGCGCGT
AATCTGCTGCTTGCAAACAAAAAAACCACCGCTACCAGCGGTGGTTTGTTTGCCGGATCAAGAGCTACCA
ACTCTTTTTCCGAAGGTAACTGGCTTCAGCAGAGCGCAGATACCAAATACTGTTCTTCTAGTGTAGCCGT
AGTTAGGCCACCACTTCAAGAACTCTGTAGCACCGCCTACATACCTCGCTCTGCTAATCCTGTTACCAGT
GGCTGCTGCCAGTGGCGATAAGTCGTGTCTTACCGGGTTGGACTCAAGACGATAGTTACCGGATAAGGCG
CAGCGGTCGGGCTGAACGGGGGGTTCGTGCACACAGCCCAGCTTGGAGCGAACGACCTACACCGAACTGA
GATACCTACAGCGTGAGCTATGAGAAAGCGCCACGCTTCCCGAAGGGAGAAAGGCGGACAGGTATCCGGT
AAGCGGCAGGGTCGGAACAGGAGAGCGCACGAGGGAGCTTCCAGGGGGAAACGCCTGGTATCTTTATAGT
CCTGTCGGGTTTCGCCACCTCTGACTTGAGCGTCGATTTTTGTGATGCTCGTCAGGGGGGCGGAGCCTAT
GGAAAAACGCCAGCAACGCGGCCTTTTTACGGTTCCTGGCAGATCCTAGATGTGGCGCAACGATGCCGGC
GACAAGCAGGAGCGCACCGACTTCTTCCGCATCAAGTGTTTTGGCTCTCAGGCCGAGGCCCACGGCAAGT
ATTTGGGCAAGGGGTCGCTGGTATTCGTGCAGGGCAAGATTCGGAATACCAAGTACGAGAAGGACGGCCA
GACGGTCTACGGGACCGACTTCATTGCCGATAAGGTGGATTATCTGGACACCAAGGCACCAGGCGGGTCA
AATCAGGAATAAGGGCACATTGCCCCGGCGTGAGTCGGGGCAATCCCGCAAGGAGGGTGAATGAATCGGA
CGTTTGACCGGAAGGCATACAGGCAAGAACTGATCGACGCGGGGTTTTCCGCCGAGGATGCCGAAACCAT
CGCAAGCCGCACCGTCATGCGTGCGCCCCGCGAAACCTTCCAGTCCGTCGGCTCGATGGTCCAGCAAGCT
ACGGCCAAGATCGAGCGCGACAGCGTGCAACTGGCTCCCCCTGCCCTGCCCGCGCCATCGGCCGCCGTGG
AGCGTTCGCGTCGTCTTGAACAGGAGGCGGCAGGTTTGGCGAAGTCGATGACCATCGACACGCGAGGAAC
TATGACGACCAAGAAGCGAAAAACCGCCGGCGAGGACCTGGCAAAACAGGTCAGCGAGGCCAAGCAGGCC
GCGTTGCTGAAACACACGAAGCAGCAGATCAAGGAAATGCAGCTTTCCTTGTTCGATATTGCGCCGTGGC
CGGACACGATGCGAGCGATGCCAAACGACACGGCCCGCTCTGCCCTGTTCACCACGCGCAACAAGAAAAT
CCCGCGCGAGGCGCTGCAAAACAAGGTCATTTTCCACGTCAACAAGGACGTGAAGATCACCTACACCGGC
GTCGAGCTGCGGGCCGACGATGACGAACTGGTGTGGCAGCAGGTGTTGGAGTACGCGAAGCGCACCCCTA
TCGGCGAGCCGATCACCTTCACGTTCTACGAGCTTTGCCAGGACCTGGGCTGGTCGATCAATGGCCGGTA
TTACACGAAGGCCGAGGAATGCCTGTCGCGCCTACAGGCGACGGCGATGGGCTTCACGTCCGACCGCGTT
GGGCACCTGGAATCGGTGTCGCTGCTGCACCGCTTCCGCGTCCTGGACCGTGGCAAGAAAACGTCCCGTT
GCCAGGTCCTGATCGACGAGGAAATCGTCGTGCTGTTTGCTGGCGACCACTACACGAAATTCATATGGGA
GAAGTACCGCAAGCTGTCGCCGACGGCCCGACGGATGTTCGACTATTTCAGCTCGCACCGGGAGCCGTAC
CCGCTCAAGCTGGAAACCTTCCGCCTCATGTGCGGATCGGATTCCACCCGCGTGAAGAAGTGGCGCGAGC
AGGTCGGCGAAGCCTGCGAAGAGTTGCGAGGCAGCGGCCTGGTGGAACACGCCTGGGTCAATGATGACCT
GGTGCATTGCAAACGCTAGGGCCTTGTGGGGTCAGTTCCGGCTGGGGGTTCAGCAGCCCCTGCTCGGATC
TGTTGGACCGGACAGTAGTCATGGTTGATGGGCTGCCTGTATCGAGTGGTGATTTTGTGCCGAGCTGCCG
GTCGGGGAGCTGTTGGCTGGCTGGTGGCAGGATATATTGTGGTGTAAACAAATTGACGCTTAGACAACTT
AATAACACATTGCGGACGTTTTTAATGTACTGGGGTTGAACACTCTGTGGGTCTCATGCCGAATTCGGAT
CCGGAGGAATTCCAATCCCACAAAAATCTGAGCTTAACAGCACAGTTGCTCCTCTCAGAGCAGAATCGGG
TATTCAACACCCTCATATCAACTACTACGTTGTGTATAACGGTCCACATGCCGGTATATACGATGACTGG
GGTTGTACAAAGGCGGCAACAAACGGCGTTCCCGGAGTTGCACACAAGAAATTTGCCACTATTACAGAGG
CAAGAGCAGCAGCTGACGCGTACACAACAAGTCAGCAAACAGACAGGTTGAACTTCATCCCCAAAGGAGA
AGCTCAACTCAAGCCCAAGAGCTTTGCTAAGGCCCTAACAAGCCCACCAAAGCAAAAAGCCCACTGGCTC
ACGCTAGGAACCAAAAGGCCCAGCAGTGATCCAGCCCCAAAAGAGATCTCCTTTGCCCCGGAGATTACAA
TGGACGATTTCCTCTATCTTTACGATCTAGGAAGGAAGTTCGAAGGTGAAGGTGACGACACTATGTTCAC
CACTGATAATGAGAAGGTTAGCCTCTTCAATTTCAGAAAGAATGCTGACCCACAGATGGTTAGAGAGGCC
TACGCAGCAAGTCTCATCAAGACGATCTACCCGAGTAACAATCTCCAGGAGATCAAATACCTTCCCAAGA
AGGTTAAAGATGCAGTCAAAAGATTCAGGACTAATTGCATCAAGAACACAGAGAAAGACATATTTCTCAA
GATCAGAAGTACTATTCCAGTATGGACGATTCAAGGCTTGCTTCATAAACCAAGGCAAGTAATAGAGATT
GGAGTCTCTAAAAAGGTAGTTCCTACTGAATCTAAGGCCATGCATGGAGTCTAAGATTCAAATCGAGGAT
CTAACAGAACTCGCCGTCAAGACTGGCGAACAGTTCATACAGAGTCTTTTACGACTCAATGACAAGAAGA
AAATCTTCGTCAACATGGTGGAGCACGACACTCTGGTCTACTCCAAAAATGTCAAAGATACAGTCTCAGA
AGATCAAAGGGCTATTGAGACTTTTCAACAAAGGATAATTTCGGGAAACCTCCTCGGATTCCATTGCCCA
GCTATCTGTCACTTCATCGAAAGGACAGTAGAAAAGGAAGGTGGCTCCTACAAATGCCATCATTGCGATA
AAGGAAAGGCTATCATTCAAGATCTCTCTGCCGACAGTGGTCCCAAAGATGGACCCCCACCCACGAGGAG
CATCGTGGAAAAAGAAGAGGTTCCAACCACGTCTACAAAGCAAGTGGATTGATGTGACATCTCCACTGAC
GTAAGGGATGACGCACAATCCCACTATCCTTCGCAAGACCCTTCCTCTATATAAGGAAGTTCATTTCATT
TGGAGAGGACACGCTCGAGTATAAGAGCTCATTTTTACAACAATTACCAACAACAACAAACAACAAACAA
CATTACAATTACATTTACAATTATCGATACAATGAAAAAGCCTGAACTCACCGCGACGTCTGTCGAGAAG
TTTCTGATCGAAAAGTTCGACAGCGTCTCCGACCTGATGCAGCTCTCGGAGGGCGAAGAATCTCGTGCTT
TCAGCTTCGATGTAGGAGGGCGTGGATATGTCCTGCGGGTAAATAGCTGCGCCGATGGTTTCTACAAAGA
TCGTTATGTTTATCGGCACTTTGCATCGGCCGCGCTCCCGATTCCGGAAGTGCTTGACATTGGGGAATTC
AGCGAGAGCCTGACCTATTGCATCTCCCGCCGTGCACAGGGTGTCACGTTGCAAGACCTGCCTGAAACCG
AACTGCCCGCTGTTCTGCAGGTAAATTTCTAGTTTTTCTCCTTCATTTTCTTGGTTAGGACCCTTTTCTC
TTTTTATTTTTTTGAGCTTTGATCTTTCTTTAAACTGATCTATTTTTTAATTGATTGGTTATGGTGTAAA
TATTACATAGCTTTAACTGATAATCTGATTACTTTATTTCGTGTGTCTATGATGATGATGATAACTGCAG
CCGGTCGCGGAGGCCATGGATGCGATCGCTGCGGCCGATCTTAGCCAGACGAGCGGGTTCGGCCCATTCG
GACCGCAAGGAATCGGTCAATACACTACATGGCGTGATTTCATATGCGCGATTGCTGATCCCCATGTGTA
TCACTGGCAAACTGTGATGGACGACACCGTCAGTGCGTCCGTCGCGCAGGCTCTCGATGAGCTGATGCTT
TGGGCCGAGGACTGCCCCGAAGTCCGGCACCTCGTGCACGCGGATTTCGGCTCCAACAATGTCCTGACGG
ACAATGGCCGCATAACAGCGGTCATTGACTGGAGCGAGGCGATGTTCGGGGATTCCCAATACGAGGTCGC
CAACATCTTCTTCTGGAGGCCGTGGTTGGCTTGTATGGAGCAGCAGACGCGCTACTTCGAGCGGAGGCAT
CCGGAGCTTGCAGGATCGCCGCGGCTCCGGGCGTATATGCTCCGCATTGGTCTTGACCAACTCTATCAGA
GCTTGGTTGACGGCAATTTCGATGATGCAGCTTGGGCGCAGGGTCGATGCGACGCAATCGTCCGATCCGG
AGCCGGGACTGTCGGGCGTACACAAATCGCCCGCAGAAGCGCGGCCGTCTGGACCGATGGCTGTGTAGAA
GTACTCGCCGATAGTGGAAACCGACGCCCCAGCACTCGTCCGAGGGCAAAGGAATAGGCTTCTCTAGCTA
GAGTCGATCGACAAGCTCGAGTTTCTCCATAATAATGTGTGAGTAGTTCCCAGATAAGGGAATTAGGGTT
CCTATAGGGTTTCGCTCATGTGTTGAGCATATAAGAAACCCTTAGTATGTATTTGTATTTGTAAAATACT
TCTATCAATAAAATTTCTAATTCCTAAAACCAAAATCCAGTACTAAAATCCAGATCGCTGCAAGAATTCA
AGCTTGGAGTCTAGAACTAGTGGATCCCCGACGCCGAAGTGGAGCCGACAGCCCCCAGGTCCCAAGCCCT
CGGCAGACTAGATCACTAGCCCTGGATCGGCGAGGTGACTGGATGACGAGCAGCACCTGGTCTGGCGGGT
GTTGGGCGAGTAGAACCAGGGGCGATGGCGACGCGCTGACCTTCTCCCCTCACCGGCGATCTGCTCCTTC
TGGGTGGGGGTCGCCGGCTGACGTTCTGTTGCGGGGTGGGGGTCGCCGGCTGGCGTTCTGCTGCGGGGTG
GGAGTCGCCGACCGGCGTGCTGCTGCTAGGACAATCGGTGAGGCCAGTTAGGTGCTAGCCGATCGATTGG
CGAAGAGATCCGAGTCCTGGGGAGATCAGTGAGGCCAGGTGCTATTTGGCCTATCAATTGGCCAGGTTCT
GGGAACGGGGCGTGGCGTGATCAACGAGGTGCTAGGCTGCTAGCTAGGGAACTGGATCCTGGAACGTGGA
GGAGGCAAGTCCGGTATGCTAAGTACTTTAACTTTCCTTCTTCACATCCACCTGATTCAGATTATTTTGA
TCTAAATTAACTTGCAAAAAATATATGTGTGATATCCATCTACTATAATTGCTTACAATCAAAATTATAT
GTGATTTTTTTTAGTTTAGAAGATTTATATGCACAGTAAATCTGAATGTTCTTCACATGCATGATTTAGT
TTAACTTTAAAGAGTTATACTAACTAGTCTTGATAAAGAGATCTTTTGGAGCAACACCAAACCTCGTGAG
GTGTTTTGCCTACGGAAAGGTTGTGCTATGTAATGATTATTATTAGGATCAAAGTTGTAGGATAAACGTA
AAACCTTCTCGATGTATCTTTTATACAACATTGTAGTTTAGTTATATATGGAGAGAGTGATTTAACACTT
TGTGTTTAAGAGTAGAATAAGTTATTCCACACTCTAGCCAAACGAACTATTTGGCAAATATCTCGCTAGC
TGGTGAGAGCCAGAGCCGTGGAAAGTCTGTCTTGCTATTAAGGCACAAGCATCAAACAGGAACATTTAGA
GCCATGGAAAAGTGATGTGTCGCCTACCAATGGGCCAACTGCTAGCGATGTAATAATAGCATCCAAGTTG
ATTTTTTATAGAACATGCAAGGCGTTGGCAAGTGGGAAAATGATTGATCGCTGGCAAGCTTAACTCTCGG
AACTTATAGCATTCAACTGAATCAGAACAAAGATTAAAAAAAAATACATTTCCATCGATAGTGAAAAATT
ATTCAATTGAGTGACAACGAAAATCATATTGGAATGTACATTTACTTGTTGATTTTAAATTAGAGGCATT
TTTCTACCTTTTTTAGTTAATAAGATATGCATATACCCACCCTTAGTGTTTTCGAGACAACGAGAGGGCA
CATTGCTTTTGGTGCTACCATCTCTCTCAAGCCTCAAATAAGTTGTGCGGACACGATTATCTTCCCGCGT
TGGAATATCGTGGCCTGGTAGAGCTAGCGAAAAATCTTCCATGTTGGAATATGTCGGCAGCCGGATAGCC
GCCATGCATGTAAAGTCTCTTTTACCTTTACACTTGCTCAAGTGACACTGTATGTCGCCTACCACTTGCT
AAATCAATGGGCCAACTGCTAGCGACGTAATAGTAGCAAGTTGATTTACAGTGTTTTGCTACAGTTCTCT
GACTTTGTTTCTTCATTTTAGACTAGCTGACTACTGTCGCTTACCTGCCTTCCCTTCTCCACGTTAGAGG
ATCCAGTTCTGATATTGACACCTCGACGATGGGAGGAAGGGCGCGATCGATGTGGAGTAATTTGAATTTC
AAATCTATCTATCTGGGGTATATTGGTCCTTCACCGATGTTTGGGGGGCTGTCGGAAATTGGTTCCGCGA
TCTACAAAAGTGAATGGAGGGAGTAGTTGTTTCTCCAATCCGTACCAACGCACGTGTTTCTAACTAGTAC
TTACTTCCTTCGCACCACAATATGGAATAGAGGGAGTATCGATAAACTAACAAAGATGATTACTTACCCG
GTTTAAATGATTCAAGAGCTCATTTAATTTGGCACTCATCATTTCATATATCTTTTTTGGTAGAAATGAA
ATAAAGCAGATCTAGACACTAGCTAAAAAGTCGATGTAGCCTTGTTATTTCCTTGGGCCACGCGGGCCGG
GTGTGGTGCTCCCTGCTCTGTGTATAAATGGAGATCAACATCCAAGGCCTCCTCCCACACACACACGCTA
CAGAGCAGAGCAGAGTCTTGCTCCAGTATCTGCCCTCTCCTGCCTGCCTGTAGAGCATCCATCACGTGAA
GTTCACGGACAAACTACGTACACAGGCAGCTAGCTCTCGAAACCTCGCTCGAAACGCACCTGCAGATCGC
TCTCTTCGTCGTCGTCGCCGCGATCATCATCAACAGCTCCGTCTGCCTTGGAGCCACGGCCGTCCACGAC
GCCGCCGCCTCAGGTCAGTCGTCGGACGGTGTCCGTTCATTTCCTCCCCATTTTTGTAATTGATTAACTT
GTTATACATGCTGACCTCGACCTGCTGAATAACGTCCGTCCATGGTTTCCCGTCCAGGCACCCCGGGCCA
CTGTCCACACGAAATGGGTCAGTCCCTTATGTTACGTCCTGTAGAAACCCCAACCCGTGAAATCAAAAAA
CTCGACGGCCTGTGGGCATTCAGTCTGGATCGCGAAAACTGTGGAATTGATCAGCGTTGGTGGGAAAGCG
CGTTACAAGAAAGCCGGGCAATTGCTGTGCCAGGCAGTTTTAACGATCAGTTCGCCGATGCAGATATTCG
TAATTATGCGGGCAACGTCTGGTATCAGCGCGAAGTCTTTATACCGAAAGGTAAGTCTTACTCTCTCTTT
TTTGGTCTGTATTTTTAATTTTTTGAAGTATACTATTTGTACTGACGCTAATAATCTTTTTTCAGGTTGG
GCAGGCCAGCGTATCGTGCTGCGTTTCGATGCGGTCACTCATTACGGCAAAGTGTGGGTCAATAATCAGG
AAGTGATGGAGCATCAGGGCGGCTATACGCCATTTGAAGCCGATGTCACGCCGTATGTTATTGCCGGGAA
AAGTGTACGTATCACCGTTTGTGTGAACAACGAACTGAACTGGCAGACTATCCCGCCGGGAATGGTGATT
ACCGACGAAAACGGCAAGAAAAAGCAGTCTTACTTCCATGATTTCTTTAACTATGCCGGAATCCATCGCA
GCGTAATGCTCTACACCACGCCGAACACCTGGGTGGACGATATCACCGTGGTGACGCATGTCGCGCAAGA
CTGTAACCACGCGTCTGTTGACTGGCAGGTACTTCATGCTTCAACGTGTAACTTAAGAGATACTGTGTGA
AATTTTATATTTCCATACATTTGCTTGACCTTTGCTTTTTGTCAATTTTTTTCCCCTTACAGGTGGTGGC
CAATGGTGATGTCAGCGTTGAACTGCGTGATGCGGATCAACAGGTGGTTGCAACTGGACAAGGCACTAGC
GGGACTTTGCAAGTGGTGAATCCGCACCTCTGGCAACCGGGTGAAGGTTATCTCTATGAACTGTGCGTCA
CAGCCAAAAGCCAGACAGAGTGTGATATCTACCCGCTTCGCGTCGGCATCCGGTCAGTGGCAGTGAAGGG
CGAACAGTTCCTGATTAACCACAAACCGTTCTACTTTACTGGCTTTGGTCGTCATGAAGATGCGGACTTG
CGTGGCAAAGGATTCGATAACGTGCTGATGGTGCACGACCACGCATTAATGGACTGGATTGGGGCCAACT
CCTACCGTACCTCGCATTACCCTTACGCTGAAGAGATGCTCGACTGGGCAGATGAACATGGCATCGTGGT
GATTGATGAAACTGCTGCTGTCGGCTTTAACCTCTCTTTAGGCATTGGTTTCGAAGCGGGCAACAAGCCG
AAAGAACTGTACAGCGAAGAGGCAGTCAACGGGGAAACTCAGCAAGCGCACTTACAGGCGATTAAAGAGC
TGATAGCGCGTGACAAAAACCACCCAAGCGTGGTGATGTGGAGTATTGCCAACGAACCGGATACCCGTCC
GCAAGGTGCACGGGAATATTTCGCGCCACTGGCGGAAGCAACGCGTAAACTCGACCCGACGCGTCCGATC
ACCTGCGTCAATGTAATGTTCTGCGACGCTCACACCGATACCATCAGCGATCTCTTTGATGTGCTGTGCC
TGAACCGTTATTACGGATGGTATGTCCAAAGCGGCGATTTGGAAACGGCAGAGAAGGTACTGGAAAAAGA
ACTTCTGGCCTGGCAGGAGAAACTGCATCAGCCGATTATCATCACCGAATACGGCGTGGATACGTTAGCC
GGGCTGCACTCAATGTACACCGACATGTGGAGTGAAGAGTATCAGTGTGCATGGCTGGATATGTATCACC
GCGTCTTTGATCGCGTCAGCGCCGTCGTCGGTGAACAGGTATGGAATTTCGCCGATTTTGCGACCTCGCA
AGGCATATTGCGCGTTGGCGGTAACAAGAAAGGGATCTTCACTCGCGACCGCAAACCGAAGTCGGCGGCT
TTTCTGCTGCAAAAACGCTGGACTGGCATGAACTTCGGTGAAAAACCGCAGCAGGGAGGCAAACAATGAG
CTTGTCAAGCAGATCGTTCAAACATTTGGCAATAAAGTTTCTTAAGATTGAATCCTGTTGCCGGTCTTGC
GATGATTATCATATAATTTCTGTTGAATTACGTTAAGCATGTAATAATTAACATGTAATGCATGACGTTA
TTTATGAGATGGGTTTTTATGATTAGAGTCCCGCAATTATACATTTAATACGCGATAGAAAACAAAATAT
AGCGCGCAAACTAGGATAAATTATCGCGCGCGGTGTCATCTATGTTACTAGATCGACGCTACTAGAGGAT
GCACATGTGACC
